Addgene plasmid #17334: Dll3ICD-HPC4 pBacPAK8-3
Depositing lab: Joan Conaway & Ronald Conaway. Depositing organization: Stowers Institute for Medical Research. Publication: Neuralized-like 1 (Neurl1) targeted to the plasma membrane by N-myristoylation regulates the Notch ligand Jagged1. Koutelou E, Sato S, Tomomori-Sato C, Florens L, Swanson SK, Washburn MP, Kokkinaki M, Conaway RC, Conaway JW, Moschonas NK. J Biol Chem. 2008 Feb 15;283(7):3846-53. doi: 10.1074/jbc.M706974200. Epub 2007 Dec 12. PubMed 18077452.
Backbone
  Vector backbone: pBacPAK8
  Backbone manufacturer: Conaway Lab
  Backbone size w/o insert (bp): 5500
  Vector type: Insect Expression
Growth in bacteria
  Bacterial resistance: Ampicillin, 100 μg/mL
  Growth temperature: 37°C
  Growth strain: DH5alpha
  Copy number: High Copy
Gene/Insert
  Gene/Insert name: Delta-like 3
  Species: M. musculus (mouse)
  Insert size (bp): 222
  GenBank ID: BC052002
  Entrez Gene: Dll3 (a.k.a. pu, pudgy)
  Tag / fusion protein: HPC4 (C terminal on insert)
  Cloning method: Restriction Enzyme
  Sequencing primers: 5′ Bac 1; 3′ Bac 2
Terms and licenses: Academic/Nonprofit Terms; Industry Terms: Not Available to Industry
How to cite: Dll3ICD-HPC4 pBacPAK8-3 was a gift from Joan Conaway & Ronald Conaway (Addgene plasmid # 17334 ; http://n2t.net/addgene:17334 ; RRID:Addgene_17334)
