[The description below was written by a language model from this plasmid's Addgene catalogue record.]
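Description:
Dll3ICD-HPC4 pBacPAK8-3 is an insect-cell expression construct built on the pBacPAK8 backbone (about 5.5 kb without insert), a baculovirus transfer vector. Plasmids of this type are not expressed directly. They are normally co-introduced with baculoviral DNA into insect cells so that the expression cassette recombines into the viral genome, yielding a recombinant baculovirus that drives protein production on infection. In bacteria the plasmid is maintained at high copy number and selected with ampicillin. The record does not list the promoter, the origin of replication or any other backbone features, and no feature table is available to confirm them. pBacPAK8 vectors generally use the strong, very late polyhedrin promoter, but that is not stated here.

The insert is a short fragment of 222 bp from mouse Delta-like 3 (Dll3, also known as pudgy), a member of the Delta family of Notch ligands. The size and the "ICD" in the construct name suggest that it encodes only the intracellular domain rather than the full-length transmembrane protein, although the record does not spell this out. The fragment was inserted by restriction enzyme cloning and carries a C-terminal HPC4 tag, a short epitope derived from protein C. An antibody recognises this epitope in a calcium-dependent manner, allowing detection and gentle affinity purification by elution with a chelator.

The associated study concerns regulation of the Notch ligand Jagged1 by the ubiquitin ligase Neuralized-like 1. This plasmid was therefore plausibly used to produce tagged, recombinant Dll3 intracellular domain in insect cells for biochemical binding or ubiquitination assays comparing Notch ligands, though its specific role is not stated.
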