>Addgene plasmid #17334 | Dll3ICD-HPC4 pBacPAK8-3 | addgene partial sequence | sequence record 23276 | 17334 with polyhedrin-F
TTTCGTACAGTTTTGTAATAAAAACCTATAAATACGGAGGCTAGCATGCACGTTCGCCGCCGAGGTCCTG
GCCAGGATACCGGGACTCGCCTGCTTTCTGGGACCCGGGAGCCTTCGGTCCACACGCTCCCGGACGCACT
CAACAACCTGAGGTTACAAGACGGTGCTGGGGATGGCCCCAGTTCGTCGGCTGACTGGAATCATCCTGAA
GATGGAGACTCTAGATCCATTTATGTCATACCAGCCCCCTCCATTTATGCACGAGAGGCCCTCGAGGCCG
AGGACCAGGTGGACCCCAGGCTGATCGACGGCAAGTAACGGATCTGGTACCGAGCTCGAATTCCCGGGCG
GCCGCTTAATTAATTGATCCGGGTTATTAGTACATTTATTAAGCGCTAGATTCTGTGCGTTGTTGATTTA
CAGACAATTGTTGTACGTATTTTAATAATTCATTAAATTTATAATCTTTAGGGTGGTATGTTAGAGCGAA
AATCAAATGATTTTCAGCGTCTTTATATCTGAATTTAAATATTAAATCCTCAATAGATTTGTAAAATAGG
TTTCGATTAGTTTCAAACAAGGGTTGTTTTTCCGAACCGATGGCTGGACTATCTAATGGATTTTCGCTCA
ACGCCACAAAACTTGCCAAATCTTGTAGCAGCAATCTAGCTTTGTCGATATTCGTTTGTGTTTTGTTTTG
TAAT
